Addgene plasmid #193170: AAV-PB-SRT-tdTomato_BC5
Purpose: Barcoded piggyBac self-reporting transposon with tdTomato marker in AAV backbone
Depositing lab: Rob Mitra. Depositing organization: Washington University in Saint Louis. Publication: Measuring transcription factor binding and gene expression using barcoded self-reporting transposon calling cards and transcriptomes. Lalli M, Yen A, Thopte U, Dong F, Moudgil A, Chen X, Milbrandt J, Dougherty JD, Mitra RD. NAR Genom Bioinform. 2022 Aug 31;4(3):lqac061. doi: 10.1093/nargab/lqac061. eCollection 2022 Sep. PubMed 36062164.
Backbone
  Vector backbone: AAV-PB-SRT-tdTomato
  Vector type: AAV
Growth in bacteria
  Bacterial resistance: Ampicillin, 100 μg/mL
  Growth temperature: 37°C
  Growth strain: NEB Stable
  Copy number: High Copy
Gene/Insert
  Gene/Insert name: Barcoded piggyBac tdTomato SRT
  Species: H. sapiens (human)
  Mutation: Barcode: TGAC
  Cloning method: Gibson Cloning
Terms and licenses: Academic/Nonprofit Terms; Industry Terms: Not Available to Industry
How to cite: AAV-PB-SRT-tdTomato_BC5 was a gift from Rob Mitra (Addgene plasmid # 193170 ; http://n2t.net/addgene:193170 ; RRID:Addgene_193170)
