[The description below was written by a language model from this plasmid's Addgene catalogue record and pLannotate feature annotations shown in this document.]
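Description:
AAV-PB-SRT-tdTomato_BC5 is an AAV transfer plasmid of about 6.5 kb that carries a barcoded piggyBac self-reporting transposon (SRT) marked with tdTomato. It is propagated in E. coli from a high-copy ColE1/pUC-type origin under ampicillin selection (AmpR with its bla promoter). A recombination-deficient strain is listed for growth, as is usual for plasmids with repeat-prone AAV inverted terminal repeats. Two AAV2 ITR fragments flank the payload, allowing the intervening cassette to be packaged into recombinant AAV for delivery to mammalian cells. Small annotated fragments elsewhere in the backbone (M13 ori, lacZα, lacI, RSF ori, rrnB T1 terminator, T7 promoter) appear to be cloning-vector remnants or short sequence matches.

Between the ITRs, the human EF-1α core promoter with portions of its intron A drives a mammalian codon-optimized tdTomato coding sequence, which serves as a fluorescent marker. A short CMV enhancer fragment lies upstream. Downstream of tdTomato the annotation picks up a hammerhead ribozyme, a 5S rRNA-like match and only a small fragment of the bGH polyadenylation signal. The piggyBac terminal repeats are not annotated in the feature table, although the catalogue entry describes the insert as a piggyBac transposon, and the four-nucleotide barcode that distinguishes this BC5 variant is also not annotated.

In a self-reporting transposon, transcription from the internal promoter generally reads out through the transposon end into the flanking genome, so insertion sites can be recovered from RNA. The associated publication uses such barcoded SRTs for "calling cards" assays, which record transcription factor binding alongside transcriptome measurements. The barcode allows samples or replicates to be distinguished.
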