Features (pLannotate 1.2.2; 21 found; start..end, strand, type, name):
     44..78      -  promoter       AmpR promoter (fragment): bla
    104..235     -  rep_origin     M13 ori (fragment): M13 bacteriophage origin of replication; arrow indicates direction of (+) strand synthesis
    256..412     -  CDS            lacZα (fragment): LacZα fragment of β-galactosidase; lacZ fragment
    421..439     +  promoter       T7 promoter: promoter for bacteriophage T7 RNA polymerase
    475..605     -  repeat_region  AAV2 ITR (fragment): inverted terminal repeat of adeno-associated virus serotype 2 inverted
    624..733     +  enhancer       CMV enhancer (fragment): human cytomegalovirus immediate early enhancer
    987..1005    -  misc_feature   MCS (fragment): pBluescript multiple cloning site
   1075..1286    +  promoter       EF-1α core promoter: core promoter for human elongation factor EF-1α
   1287..1400    +  intron         EF-1α intron A (fragment): intron upstream of the start codon of human EF-1α
   2026..2229    +  intron         EF-1α intron A: truncated intron upstream of the start codon of human EF-1α
   2250..3679    +  CDS            tdTomato (fragment): tandem dimeric (pseudo-monomeric) derivative of DsRed (Shaner et al., 2004) mammalian codon-optimized
   4127..4179    +  ncRNA          Hammerhead 1: Accession: RF00163 - Hammerhead ribozyme (type I)
   4220..4338    +  ncRNA          5S rRNA: Accession: RF00001 - 5S ribosomal RNA
   4365..4387    +  polyA_signal   bGH poly(A) signal (fragment): bovine growth hormone polyadenylation signal
   4410..4540    +  repeat_region  AAV2 ITR (fragment): inverted terminal repeat of adeno-associated virus serotype 2 inverted
   4575..4622    -  CDS            lacI (fragment): lac repressor; lacI; The lac repressor binds to the lac operator to inhibit transcription in E. coli. This inhibition can be relieved by adding lactose or isopropyl-β-D-thiogalactopyranoside (IPTG).
   4659..4699    -  rep_origin     RSF ori (fragment): Plasmids containing the RSF 1030 origin of replication can be propagated in E. coli cells that contain additional plasmids with compatible origins.
   4721..4764    +  terminator     rrnB T1 terminator: Escherichia coli rrnB; transcription terminator T1 from the E. coli rrnB gene
   4821..5409    -  rep_origin     ori: high-copy-number ColE1/pMB1/pBR322/pUC origin of replication
   5580..6440    -  CDS            AmpR: β-lactamase; bla; confers resistance to ampicillin, carbenicillin, and related antibiotics
   6441..6504    -  promoter       AmpR promoter: bla
>Addgene plasmid #193170 | AAV-PB-SRT-tdTomato_BC5 | addgene full sequence | sequence record 378998 | Addgene NGS Result
GCTAATAACAGGCCTGCTGGTAATCGCAGGCCTTTTTATTTGGTGTATTTAGAAAAATAAACAAATAGGG
GTTCCGCGCACATTTCCCCGAAAAGTGCCACCTAAATTGTAAGCGTTAATATTTTGTTAAAATTCGCGTT
AAATTTTTGTTAAATCAGCTCATTTTTTAACCAATAGGCCGAAATCGGCAAAATCCCTTATAAATCAAAA
GAATAGACCGAGATAGGGTTGAGTGGCCGCTACAGGGCGCTCCCATTCGCCATTCAGGCTGCGCAACTGT
TGGGAAGGGCGTTTCGGTGCGGGCCTCTTCGCTATTACGCCAGCTGGCGAAAGGGGGATGTGCTGCAAGG
CGATTAAGTTGGGTAACGCCAGGGTTTTCCCAGTCACGACGTTGTAAAACGACGGCCAGTGAGCGCGACG
TAATACGACTCACTATAGGGCGAATTGTAGGCGGAAGGCCGTCAAGGCCGCATGGCTGCGCGCTCGCTCG
CTCACTGAGGCCGCCCGGGCAAAGCCCGGGCGTCGGGCGACCTTTGGTCGCCCGGCCTCAGTGAGCGAGC
GAGCGCGCAGAGAGGGAGTGGCCAACTCCATCACTAGGGGTTCCTATTGACGTCAGATCGCTAAATAATG
ACGTATGTTCCCATAGTAACGCCAATAGGGACTTTCCATTGACGTCAATGGGTGGAGTATTTACGGTAAA
CTGCCCACTTGGCAGTACATCAAGTGTATCATACGTCAAGGCCGCATTTAACCCTAGAAAGATAATCATA
TTGTGACGTACGTTAAAGATAATCATGTGTAAAATTGACGCATGTGTTTTATCGGTCTGTATATCGAGGT
TTATTTATTAATTTGAATAGATATTAAGTTTTATTATATTTACACTTACATACTAATAATAAATTCAACA
AACAATTTATTTATGTTTATTTATTTATTAAAAAAAACAAAAACTCAAAATTTCTTCTATAAAGTAACAA
AACTTTTATCGAATTCCTGCAGCCCAGCTTGATCTTAGGTCCCTCGACGAATTCTCTAGAGAAGAGCATG
CGTGAGGCTCCGGTGCCCGTCAGTGGGCAGAGCGCACATCGCCCACAGTCCCCGAGAAGTTGGGGGGAGG
GGTCGGCAATTGAACCGGTGCCTAGAGAAGGTGGCGCGGGGTAAACTGGGAAAGTGATGTCGTGTACTGG
CTCCGCCTTTTTCCCGAGGGTGGGGGAGAACCGTATATAAGTGCAGTAGTCGCCGTGAACGTTCTTTTTC
GCAACGGGTTTGCCGCCAGAACACAGGTAAGTGCCGTGTGTGGTTCCCGCGGGCCTGGCCTCTTTACGGG
TTATGGCCCTTGCGTGCCTTGAATTACTTCCACGCCCCTGGCTGCAGTACGTGATTCTTGATCCCGAGCT
TCGGGTTGGAAGTGGGTGGGAGAGTTCGAGGCCTTGCGCTTAAGGAGCCCCTTCGCCTCGTGCTTGAGTT
GAGGCCTGGCTTGGGCGCTGGGGCCGCCGCGTGCGAATCTGGTGGCACCTTCGCGCCTGTCTCGCTGCTT
TCGATAAGTCTCTAGCCATTTAAAATTTTTGATGACCTGCTGCGACGCTTTTTTTCTGGCAAGATAGTCT
TGTAAATGCGGGCCAAGATCTGCACACTGGTATTTCGGTTTTTGGGGCCGCGGGCGGCGACGGGGCCCGT
GCGTCCCAGCGCACATGTTCGGCGAGGCGGGGCCTGCGAGCGCGGCCACCGAGAATCGGACGGGGGTAGT
CTCAAGCTGGCCGGCCTGCTCTGGTGCCTGGCCTCGCGCCGCCGTGTATCGCCCCGCCCTGGGCGGCAAG
GCTGGCCCGGTCGGCACCAGTTGCGTGAGCGGAAAGATGGCCGCTTCCCGGCCCTGCTGCAGGGAGCTCA
AAATGGAGGACGCGGCGCTCGGGAGAGCGGGCGGGTGAGTCACCCACACAAAGGAAAAGGGCCTTTCCGT
CCTCAGCCGTCGCTTCATGTGACTCCACGGAGTACCGGGCGCCGTCCAGGCACCTCGATTAGTTCTCGAG
CTTTTGGAGTACGTCGTCTTTAGGTTGGGGGGAGGGGTTTTATGCGATGGAGTTTCCCCACACTGAGTGG
GTGGAGACTGAAGTTAGGCCAGCTTGGCACTTGATGTAATTCTCCTTGGAATTTGCCCTTTTTGAGTTTG
GATCTTGGTTCATTCTCAAGCCTCAGACAGTGGTTCAAAGTTTTTTTCTTCCATTTCAGGTGTCGTGAAA
ACTACGCCAATGGTGAGCAAGGGCGAGGAGGTCATCAAAGAGTTCATGCGCTTCAAGGTGCGCATGGAGG
GCTCCATGAACGGCCACGAGTTCGAGATCGAGGGCGAGGGCGAGGGCCGCCCCTACGAGGGCACCCAGGC
CGCCAAGCTGAAGGTGACCAAGGGCGGCCCCCTGCCCTTCGCCTGGGACATCCTGTCCCCCCAGTTCATG
TACGGCTCCAAGGCGTACGTGAAGCACCCCGCCGACATCCCCGATTACAAGAAGCTGTCCTTCCCCGAGG
GCTTCAAGTGGGAGCGCGTGATGAACTTCGAGGACGGCGGTCTGGTGACCGTGACCCAGGACTCCTCCCT
GCAGGACGGCACGCTGATCTACAAGGTGAAGATGCGCGGCACCAACTTCCCCCCCGACGGCCCCGTAATG
CAGAAGAAGACCATGGGCTGGGAGGCCTCCACCGAGCGCCTGTACCCCCGCGACGGCGTGCTGAAGGGCG
AGATCCACCAGGCCCTGAAGCTGAAGGACGGCGGCCACTACCTGGTGGAGTTCAAGACCATCTACATGGC
CAAGAAGCCCGTGCAACTGCCCGGCTACTACTACGTGGACACCAAGCTGGACATCACCTCCCACAACGAG
GACTACACCATCGTGGAACAGTACGAGCGCTCCGAGGGCCGCCACCACCTGTTCCTGGGGCATGGCACCG
GCAGCACCGGCAGCGGCAGCTCCGGCACCGCCTCCTCCGAGGACAACAACATGGCCGTCATCAAAGAGTT
CATGCGCTTCAAGGTGCGCATGGAGGGCTCCATGAACGGCCACGAGTTCGAGATCGAGGGCGAGGGCGAG
GGCCGCCCCTACGAGGGCACCCAGACCGCCAAGCTGAAGGTGACCAAGGGCGGCCCCCTGCCCTTCGCCT
GGGACATCCTGTCCCCCCAGTTCATGTACGGCTCCAAGGCGTACGTGAAGCACCCCGCCGACATCCCCGA
TTACAAGAAGCTGTCCTTCCCCGAGGGCTTCAAGTGGGAGCGCGTGATGAACTTCGAGGACGGCGGTCTG
GTGACCGTGACCCAGGACTCCTCCCTGCAGGACGGCACGCTGATCTACAAGGTGAAGATGCGCGGCACCA
ACTTCCCCCCCGACGGCCCCGTAATGCAGAAGAAGACCATGGGCTGGGAGGCCTCCACCGAGCGCCTGTA
CCCCCGCGACGGCGTGCTGAAGGGCGAGATCCACCAGGCCCTGAAGCTGAAGGACGGCGGCCACTACCTG
GTGGAGTTCAAGACCATCTACATGGCCAAGAAGCCCGTGCAACTGCCCGGCTACTACTACGTGGACACCA
AGCTGGACATCACCTCCCACAACGAGGACTACACCATCGTGGAACAGTACGAGCGCTCCGAGGGCCGCCA
CCACCTGTTCCTGTACGGCATGGACGAGCTGTACAAGTAATCGATAACAACTCGAGTACCGGCTTAAGTG
ATAGATCGGAAGAGCGGTTCAGCAGGAATGCCGAGACCGGTTTAAACTCAGTGTCCATAGCGACGCCGGC
GCGATAAGCTATCTATAACAAGAAAATATATATATAATAAGTTATCACGTAAGTAGAACATGAAATAACA
ATATAATTATCGTATGAGTTAAATCTTAAAAGTCACGTAAAAGATAATCATGCGTCATTTTGACTCACGC
GGTCGTTATAGTTCAAAATCAGTGACACTTACCGCATTGACAAGCACGCCTCACGGGAGCTCCAAGCGGC
GACTGAGATGTCCTAAATGCACAGCGACGGATTCGCGCTATTTAGAAAGAGAGAGCAATATTTCAAGAAT
GCATGCGTCAATTTTACGCAGACTATCTTTTGACGGTTAAGAGCTCAAGCTTCTGAGATGCAGGTACATC
CCACTGATGAGTCCCAAATAGGACGAAACGCGCTTCGGTGCGTCTGGGATTCCACTGCTATCCACGCGGC
CGCACGGCATTACGTTAGACGTCTAGGCCACACCACCCTGAAGGCGCCTGCTCGCCTCTGATCTGTTGAA
GCTAAGCAGGGTCGGTCCTGGTTAGTACTTGGATGGGACTCCGCCTGGTAATAGCCGGTACCGTAGGCTT
GCATGGTCATAGCTGTTTCCTTGCGCTGGGGATGCGGTGGGCTCTATAGAGAGTCGATCGTGTGATCGAA
GGAACCCCTAGTGATGGAGTTGGCCACTCCCTCTCTGCGCGCTCGCTCGCTCACTGAGGCCGGGCGACCA
AAGGTCGCCCGACGCCCGGGCTTTGCCCGGGCGGCCTCAGTGAGCGAGCGAGCGCGCAGCATGTAGAGAC
TGGGCCTCATGGGCCTTCCGCCTATCACTGCCCGCTTTCCAGTCGGGAAACCTGTCGTGCCAGCTGCATT
AACATGGTCATAGCTGTTTCCTTGCGTATTGGGCGCTCTCCGCTTCCTCGCTCACTGACTCGCTGCGCTC
GGTCGTTCGGGTAAAGCCTGGGGTGCCTAAATAAAACGAAAGGCCCAGTCTTCCGACTGAGCCTTTCGTT
TTATTGAGCAAAAGGCCAGCAAAAGGCCAGGAACCGTAAAAAGGCCGCGTTGCTGGCGTTTTTCCATAGG
CTCCGCCCCCCTGACGAGCATCACAAAAATCGACGCTCAAGTCAGAGGTGGCGAAACCCGACAGGACTAT
AAAGATACCAGGCGTTTCCCCCTGGAAGCTCCCTCGTGCGCTCTCCTGTTCCGACCCTGCCGCTTACCGG
ATACCTGTCCGCCTTTCTCCCTTCGGGAAGCGTGGCGCTTTCTCATAGCTCACGCTGTAGGTATCTCAGT
TCGGTGTAGGTCGTTCGCTCCAAGCTGGGCTGTGTGCACGAACCCCCCGTTCAGCCCGACCGCTGCGCCT
TATCCGGTAACTATCGTCTTGAGTCCAACCCGGTAAGACACGACTTATCGCCACTGGCAGCAGCCACTGG
TAACAGGATTAGCAGAGCGAGGTATGTAGGCGGTGCTACAGAGTTCTTGAAGTGGTGGCCTAACTACGGC
TACACTAGAAGAACAGTATTTGGTATCTGCGCTCTGCTGAAGCCAGTTACCTTCGGAAAAAGAGTTGGTA
GCTCTTGATCCGGCAAACAAACCACCGCTGGTAGCGGTGGTTTTTTTGTTTGCAAGCAGCAGATTACGCG
CAGAAAAAAAGGATCTCAAGAAGATCCTTTGATCTTTTCTACGGGGTCTGACGCTCAGTGGAACGAAAAC
TCACGTTAAGGGATTTTGGTCATGAGATTATCAAAAAGGATCTTCACCTAGATCCTTTTAAATTAAAAAT
GAAGTTTTAAATCAATCTAAAGTATATATGAGTAAACTTGGTCTGACAGTTACCAATGCTTAATCAGTGA
GGCACCTATCTCAGCGATCTGTCTATTTCGTTCATCCATAGTTGCCTGACTCCCCGTCGTGTAGATAACT
ACGATACGGGAGGGCTTACCATCTGGCCCCAGTGCTGCAATGATACCGCGAGAACCACGCTCACCGGCTC
CAGATTTATCAGCAATAAACCAGCCAGCCGGAAGGGCCGAGCGCAGAAGTGGTCCTGCAACTTTATCCGC
CTCCATCCAGTCTATTAATTGTTGCCGGGAAGCTAGAGTAAGTAGTTCGCCAGTTAATAGTTTGCGCAAC
GTTGTTGCCATTGCTACAGGCATCGTGGTGTCACGCTCGTCGTTTGGTATGGCTTCATTCAGCTCCGGTT
CCCAACGATCAAGGCGAGTTACATGATCCCCCATGTTGTGCAAAAAAGCGGTTAGCTCCTTCGGTCCTCC
GATCGTTGTCAGAAGTAAGTTGGCCGCAGTGTTATCACTCATGGTTATGGCAGCACTGCATAATTCTCTT
ACTGTCATGCCATCCGTAAGATGCTTTTCTGTGACTGGTGAGTACTCAACCAAGTCATTCTGAGAATAGT
GTATGCGGCGACCGAGTTGCTCTTGCCCGGCGTCAATACGGGATAATACCGCGCCACATAGCAGAACTTT
AAAAGTGCTCATCATTGGAAAACGTTCTTCGGGGCGAAAACTCTCAAGGATCTTACCGCTGTTGAGATCC
AGTTCGATGTAACCCACTCGTGCACCCAACTGATCTTCAGCATCTTTTACTTTCACCAGCGTTTCTGGGT
GAGCAAAAACAGGAAGGCAAAATGCCGCAAAAAAGGGAATAAGGGCGACACGGAAATGTTGAATACTCAT
ACTCTTCCTTTTTCAATATTATTGAAGCATTTATCAGGGTTATTGTCTCATGAGCGGATACATATTTGAA
